Addgene plasmid #131254: pcDNA3.1-N-Myc_DW164AA 1-205 USP7
Purpose: Mammalian expression of a mutant USP7 TRAF-like domain (DW164AA), with an N-terminal Myc tag
Depositing lab: Roger Woodgate. Depositing organization: National Institute of Child Health and Human Development (NICHD). Publication: DNA Polymerase iota Interacts with Both the TRAF-like and UBL1-2 Domains of USP7. Ashton NW, Valles GJ, Jaiswal N, Bezsonova I, Woodgate R. J Mol Biol. 2021 Jan 22;433(2):166733. doi: 10.1016/j.jmb.2020.166733. Epub 2020 Dec 3. PubMed 33279577.
Backbone
  Vector backbone: pcDNA3.1+/N-Myc
  Backbone manufacturer: Genscript
  Backbone size w/o insert (bp): 5435
  Total vector size (bp): 7130
  Vector type: Mammalian Expression
  Selectable markers: Neomycin (select with G418)
Growth in bacteria
  Bacterial resistance: Ampicillin, 100 μg/mL
  Growth temperature: 37°C
  Growth strain: DH5alpha
  Copy number: High Copy
Gene/Insert
  Gene/Insert name: Ubiquitin carboxyl-terminal hydrolase 7 (alt name: Ubiquitin-specific-processing protease 7)
  Species: H. sapiens (human)
  Insert size (bp): 1695
  Mutation: Expresses a mutant form of our pcDNA3.1-N-Myc_1-205 USP7 plasmid (Addgene plasmid 131245), where the codons for aspartate 164 and tryptophan 165 have been converted to alanine.
  Entrez Gene: USP7 (a.k.a. C16DELp13.2, DEL16P13.2, HAFOUS, HAUSP, TEF1)
  Tag / fusion protein: Myc (N terminal on backbone)
Terms and licenses: Academic/Nonprofit Terms; Industry Terms: Not Available to Industry
How to cite: pcDNA3.1-N-Myc_DW164AA 1-205 USP7 was a gift from Roger Woodgate (Addgene plasmid # 131254 ; http://n2t.net/addgene:131254 ; RRID:Addgene_131254)
