[The description below was written by a language model from this plasmid's Addgene catalogue record and pLannotate feature annotations shown in this document.]
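Description:
pcDNA3.1-N-Myc_DW164AA 1-205 USP7 is a mammalian expression plasmid built on the pcDNA3.1+/N-Myc backbone and intended for transfection into cultured mammalian cells. In E. coli it is maintained as a high-copy plasmid through a ColE1/pUC-type origin and selected with ampicillin via the β-lactamase gene. An f1 origin is also present. For selection in mammalian cells, an SV40 early promoter drives the neomycin phosphotransferase gene, terminated by an SV40 polyadenylation signal, allowing G418 selection of stable transfectants.

The expression cassette uses the human CMV immediate-early enhancer and promoter, followed by a T7 promoter that could support in vitro transcription. Next comes a backbone-encoded N-terminal Myc epitope fused in frame to human USP7 (also called HAUSP) coding sequence, and a bovine growth hormone polyadenylation signal closes the cassette. According to the catalogue entry, the insert encodes the TRAF-like domain of USP7, residues 1-205, with aspartate 164 and tryptophan 165 both changed to alanine. It is the mutant counterpart of a wild-type 1-205 plasmid from the same series.

The record contains a discrepancy. The listed insert size of about 1.7 kb and the annotated USP7 feature of similar length are much longer than the roughly 0.6 kb needed to encode 205 residues. The record does not explain this, so the insert boundaries should be checked against the sequence.

The associated publication examines the interaction of DNA polymerase iota with the TRAF-like and UBL1-2 domains of USP7. This suggests the construct serves as a Myc-detectable mutant for comparison with the wild-type domain in protein interaction experiments.
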