Features (pLannotate 1.2.2; 21 found; start..end, strand, type, name):
     28..80      -  misc_feature   bom (fragment): basis of mobility region from pBR322
    235..614     +  enhancer       CMV enhancer: human cytomegalovirus immediate early enhancer
    615..818     +  promoter       CMV promoter: human cytomegalovirus (CMV) immediate early promoter
    814..847     +  LTR            5' LTR (truncated) (fragment): truncated 5' long terminal repeat (LTR) from HIV-1
    863..881     +  promoter       T7 promoter: promoter for bacteriophage T7 RNA polymerase
    926..956     +  CDS            3xMyc (fragment): 3 tandem Myc epitope tags
    962..2641    +  CDS            USP7 (fragment): UBP7_HUMAN - Also known as HAUSP. Experimental evidence at protein level: Swiss-Prot protein existence level 1. (Microbial infection) Contributes to the overall stabilization and trans-activation capability of the herpesvirus 1 trans-acting transcriptional protein ICP0/VMW110 during HSV-1 infection. From Homo sapiens (Human).
   2727..2951    +  polyA_signal   bGH poly(A) signal: bovine growth hormone polyadenylation signal
   2955..2976    +  promoter       SV40 promoter (fragment): SV40 enhancer and early promoter
   2997..3425    +  rep_origin     f1 ori (sequence partly withheld): f1 bacteriophage origin of replication; arrow indicates direction of (+) strand synthesis
   3439..3768    +  promoter       SV40 promoter: SV40 enhancer and early promoter
   3835..4626    +  CDS            neo: KKA2_KLEPN - Also known as kan, nptII. Experimental evidence at protein level: Swiss-Prot protein existence level 1. Resistance to kanamycin, neomycin, paromomycin, ribostamycin, butirosin and gentamicin B. From Klebsiella pneumoniae.
   4650..4808    +  CDS            ble (fragment): BLE_KLEPN - Experimental evidence at protein level: Swiss-Prot protein existence level 1. Binding protein with a strong affinity to the bleomycin family of antibiotics. Binds to CL990; an antimitotic-antibiotic compound. From Klebsiella pneumoniae.
   4803..4924    +  polyA_signal   SV40 poly(A) signal: SV40 polyadenylation signal
   4997..5013    -  protein_bind   lac operator: The lac repressor binds to the lac operator to inhibit transcription in E. coli. This inhibition can be relieved by adding lactose or isopropyl-β-D-thiogalactopyranoside (IPTG). lac repressor encoded by lacI
   5021..5051    -  promoter       lac promoter: promoter for the E. coli lac operon
   5066..5087    -  protein_bind   CAP binding site: CAP binding activates transcription in the presence of cAMP. E. coli catabolite activator protein
   5100..5192    -  CDS            lacI (fragment): lac repressor; lacI; The lac repressor binds to the lac operator to inhibit transcription in E. coli. This inhibition can be relieved by adding lactose or isopropyl-β-D-thiogalactopyranoside (IPTG).
   5375..5963    -  rep_origin     ori: high-copy-number ColE1/pMB1/pBR322/pUC origin of replication
   6134..6994    -  CDS            AmpR: β-lactamase; bla; confers resistance to ampicillin, carbenicillin, and related antibiotics
   6995..7099    -  promoter       AmpR promoter: bla
>Addgene plasmid #131254 | pcDNA3.1-N-Myc_DW164AA 1-205 USP7 | addgene full sequence | sequence record 267705 | Addgene NGS Result
GACGGATCGGGAGATCTCCCGATCCCCTATGGTGCACTCTCAGTACAATCTGCTCTGATGCCGCATAGTT
AAGCCAGTATCTGCTCCCTGCTTGTGTGTTGGAGGTCGCTGAGTAGTGCGCGAGCAAAATTTAAGCTACA
ACAAGGCAAGGCTTGACCGACAATTGCATGAAGAATCTGCTTAGGGTTAGGCGTTTTGCGCTGCTTCGCG
ATGTACGGGCCAGATATACGCGTTGACATTGATTATTGACTAGTTATTAATAGTAATCAATTACGGGGTC
ATTAGTTCATAGCCCATATATGGAGTTCCGCGTTACATAACTTACGGTAAATGGCCCGCCTGGCTGACCG
CCCAACGACCCCCGCCCATTGACGTCAATAATGACGTATGTTCCCATAGTAACGCCAATAGGGACTTTCC
ATTGACGTCAATGGGTGGAGTATTTACGGTAAACTGCCCACTTGGCAGTACATCAAGTGTATCATATGCC
AAGTACGCCCCCTATTGACGTCAATGACGGTAAATGGCCCGCCTGGCATTATGCCCAGTACATGACCTTA
TGGGACTTTCCTACTTGGCAGTACATCTACGTATTAGTCATCGCTATTACCATGGTGATGCGGTTTTGGC
AGTACATCAATGGGCGTGGATAGCGGTTTGACTCACGGGGATTTCCAAGTCTCCACCCCATTGACGTCAA
TGGGAGTTTGTTTTGGCACCAAAATCAACGGGACTTTCCAAAATGTCGTAACAACTCCGCCCCATTGACG
CAAATGGGCGGTAGGCGTGTACGGTGGGAGGTCTATATAAGCAGAGCTCTCTGGCTAACTAGAGAACCCA
CTGCTTACTGGCTTATCGAAATTAATACGACTCACTATAGGGAGACCCAAGCTGGCTAGCGTTTAAACTT
AAGCTTGCCACCATGGAGCAGAAACTCATCTCTGAAGAGGATCTGGGTACCATGAACCACCAGCAGCAGC
AGCAGCAGCAGAAAGCGGGCGAGCAGCAGTTGAGCGAGCCCGAGGACATGGAGATGGAAGCGGGAGATAC
AGATGACCCACCAAGAATTACTCAGAACCCTGTGATCAATGGGAATGTGGCCCTGAGTGATGGACACAAC
ACCGCGGAGGAGGACATGGAGGATGACACCAGTTGGCGCTCCGAGGCAACCTTTCAGTTCACTGTGGAGC
GCTTCAGCAGACTGAGTGAGTCGGTCCTTAGCCCTCCGTGTTTTGTGCGAAATCTGCCATGGAAGATTAT
GGTGATGCCACGCTTTTATCCAGACAGACCACACCAAAAAAGCGTAGGATTCTTTCTCCAGTGCAATGCT
GAATCTGATTCCACGTCATGGTCTTGCCATGCACAAGCAGTGCTGAAGATAATAAATTACAGAGATGATG
AAAAGTCGTTCAGTCGTCGTATTAGTCATTTGTTCTTCCATAAAGAAAATGCCGCCGGATTTTCCAACTT
TATGGCCTGGAGTGAAGTGACCGATCCTGAGAAAGGATTTATCGATGATGACAAAGTTACCTTTGAAGTC
TTTGTACAGGCGGATGCTCCCCATGGAGTTGCGTGGTGAGGATCCAAGCACACCGGTTACGTCGGCTTAA
AGAATCAGGGAGCGACTTGTTACATGAACAGCCTGCTACAGACGTTATTTTTCACGAATCAGCTACGAAA
GGCTGTGTACATGATGCCAACCGAGGGGGATGATTCGTCTAAAAGCGTCCCTTTAGCATTACAAAGAGTG
TTCTATGAATTACAGCATAGTGATAAACCTGTAGGAACAAAAAAGTTAACAAAGTCATTTGGGTGGGAAA
CTTTAGATAGCTTCATGCAACATGATGTTCAGGAGCTTTGTCGAGTGTTGCTCGATAATGTGGAAAATAA
GATGAAAGGCACCTGTGTAGAGGGCACCATACCCAAATTATTCCGCGGCAAAATGGTGTCCTATATCCAG
TGTAAAGAAGTAGACTATCGGTCTGATAGAAGAGAAGATTATTATGATATCCAGCTAAGTATCAAAGGAA
AGAAAAATATATTTGAATCATTTGTGGATTATGTGGCAGTAGAACAGCTCGATGGGGACAATAAATACGA
CGCTGGGGAACATGGCTTACAGGAAGCAGAGAAAGGTGTGAAATTCCTAACATTGCCACCAGTGTTACAT
CTACAACTGATGAGATTTATGTATGACCCTCAGACGGACCAAAATATCAAGATCAATGATAGGTTTGAAT
TCCCAGAGCAGTTACCACTTGATGAATTTTTGCAAAAAACAGATCCTAAGGACCCTGCAAATTATATTCT
TCATGCAGTCCTGGTTCATAGTGGAGATAATCATGGTGGACATTATGTGGTTTATCTAAACCCCAAAGGG
GATGGCAAATGGTGTAAATTTGATGACGACGTGGTGTCAAGGTGTACTAAAGAGGAAGCAATTGAGCACA
ATTATGGGGGTCACGATGACGACCTGTCTGTTCGACACTGCACTAATGCTTACATGTTAGTCTACATCAG
GGAATCAAAACTGAGTGAAGTTTTACAGGCGGTCACCGACCATGATATTCCTCAGCAGTTGGTGGAGCGA
TTACAAGAAGAGAAAAGGATCGAGGCTCAGAAGCGGAAGGAGCGGCAGGAATGAGGATCCGAATTCTGCA
GATATCCAGCACAGTGGCGGCCGCTCGAGTCTAGAGGGCCCGTTTAAACCCGCTGATCAGCCTCGACTGT
GCCTTCTAGTTGCCAGCCATCTGTTGTTTGCCCCTCCCCCGTGCCTTCCTTGACCCTGGAAGGTGCCACT
CCCACTGTCCTTTCCTAATAAAATGAGGAAATTGCATCGCATTGTCTGAGTAGGTGTCATTCTATTCTGG
GGGGTGGGGTGGGGCAGGACAGCAAGGGGGAGGATTGGGAAGACAATAGCAGGCATGCTGGGGATGCGGT
GGGCTCTATGGCTTCTGAGGCGGAAAGAACCAGCTGGGGCTCTAGGGGGTATCCCC
[124 nt withheld, positions 2997-3120]
C
[91 nt withheld, positions 3122-3212]
A
[49 nt withheld, positions 3214-3262]
CCTTTGACGTTGGAGTCCACGTTCTTT
[37 nt withheld, positions 3290-3326]
ACCCTATCTCGGTCTATTCTTTTGATTTATAAGGGATTTTGCCGATTTCGGCCTATTGGTTAAAAAATGA
GCTGATTTAACAAAAATTTAACGCGAATTAATTCTGTGGAATGTGTGTCAGTTAGGGTGTGGAAAGTCCC
CAGGCTCCCCAGCAGGCAGAAGTATGCAAAGCATGCATCTCAATTAGTCAGCAACCAGGTGTGGAAAGTC
CCCAGGCTCCCCAGCAGGCAGAAGTATGCAAAGCATGCATCTCAATTAGTCAGCAACCATAGTCCCGCCC
CTAACTCCGCCCATCCCGCCCCTAACTCCGCCCAGTTCCGCCCATTCTCCGCCCCATGGCTGACTAATTT
TTTTTATTTATGCAGAGGCCGAGGCCGCCTCTGCCTCTGAGCTATTCCAGAAGTAGTGAGGAGGCTTTTT
TGGAGGCCTAGGCTTTTGCAAAAAGCTCCCGGGAGCTTGTATATCCATTTTCGGATCTGATCAAGAGACA
GGATGAGGATCGTTTCGCATGATTGAACAAGATGGATTGCACGCAGGTTCTCCGGCCGCTTGGGTGGAGA
GGCTATTCGGCTATGACTGGGCACAACAGACAATCGGCTGCTCTGATGCCGCCGTGTTCCGGCTGTCAGC
GCAGGGGCGCCCGGTTCTTTTTGTCAAGACCGACCTGTCCGGTGCCCTGAATGAACTGCAGGACGAGGCA
GCGCGGCTATCGTGGCTGGCCACGACGGGCGTTCCTTGCGCAGCTGTGCTCGACGTTGTCACTGAAGCGG
GAAGGGACTGGCTGCTATTGGGCGAAGTGCCGGGGCAGGATCTCCTGTCATCTCACCTTGCTCCTGCCGA
GAAAGTATCCATCATGGCTGATGCAATGCGGCGGCTGCATACGCTTGATCCGGCTACCTGCCCATTCGAC
CACCAAGCGAAACATCGCATCGAGCGAGCACGTACTCGGATGGAAGCCGGTCTTGTCGATCAGGATGATC
TGGACGAAGAGCATCAGGGGCTCGCGCCAGCCGAACTGTTCGCCAGGCTCAAGGCGCGCATGCCCGACGG
CGAGGATCTCGTCGTGACCCATGGCGATGCCTGCTTGCCGAATATCATGGTGGAAAATGGCCGCTTTTCT
GGATTCATCGACTGTGGCCGGCTGGGTGTGGCGGACCGCTATCAGGACATAGCGTTGGCTACCCGTGATA
TTGCTGAAGAGCTTGGCGGCGAATGGGCTGACCGCTTCCTCGTGCTTTACGGTATCGCCGCTCCCGATTC
GCAGCGCATCGCCTTCTATCGCCTTCTTGACGAGTTCTTCTGAGCGGGACTCTGGGGTTCGAAATGACCG
ACCAAGCGACGCCCAACCTGCCATCACGAGATTTCGATTCCACCGCCGCCTTCTATGAAAGGTTGGGCTT
CGGAATCGTTTTCCGGGACGCCGGCTGGATGATCCTCCAGCGCGGGGATCTCATGCTGGAGTTCTTCGCC
CACCCCAACTTGTTTATTGCAGCTTATAATGGTTACAAATAAAGCAATAGCATCACAAATTTCACAAATA
AAGCATTTTTTTCACTGCATTCTAGTTGTGGTTTGTCCAAACTCATCAATGTATCTTATCATGTCTGTAT
ACCGTCGACCTCTAGCTAGAGCTTGGCGTAATCATGGTCATAGCTGTTTCCTGTGTGAAATTGTTATCCG
CTCACAATTCCACACAACATACGAGCCGGAAGCATAAAGTGTAAAGCCTGGGGTGCCTAATGAGTGAGCT
AACTCACATTAATTGCGTTGCGCTCACTGCCCGCTTTCCAGTCGGGAAACCTGTCGTGCCAGCTGCATTA
ATGAATCGGCCAACGCGCGGGGAGAGGCGGTTTGCGTATTGGGCGCTCTTCCGCTTCCTCGCTCACTGAC
TCGCTGCGCTCGGTCGTTCGGCTGCGGCGAGCGGTATCAGCTCACTCAAAGGCGGTAATACGGTTATCCA
CAGAATCAGGGGATAACGCAGGAAAGAACATGTGAGCAAAAGGCCAGCAAAAGGCCAGGAACCGTAAAAA
GGCCGCGTTGCTGGCGTTTTTCCATAGGCTCCGCCCCCCTGACGAGCATCACAAAAATCGACGCTCAAGT
CAGAGGTGGCGAAACCCGACAGGACTATAAAGATACCAGGCGTTTCCCCCTGGAAGCTCCCTCGTGCGCT
CTCCTGTTCCGACCCTGCCGCTTACCGGATACCTGTCCGCCTTTCTCCCTTCGGGAAGCGTGGCGCTTTC
TCATAGCTCACGCTGTAGGTATCTCAGTTCGGTGTAGGTCGTTCGCTCCAAGCTGGGCTGTGTGCACGAA
CCCCCCGTTCAGCCCGACCGCTGCGCCTTATCCGGTAACTATCGTCTTGAGTCCAACCCGGTAAGACACG
ACTTATCGCCACTGGCAGCAGCCACTGGTAACAGGATTAGCAGAGCGAGGTATGTAGGCGGTGCTACAGA
GTTCTTGAAGTGGTGGCCTAACTACGGCTACACTAGAAGAACAGTATTTGGTATCTGCGCTCTGCTGAAG
CCAGTTACCTTCGGAAAAAGAGTTGGTAGCTCTTGATCCGGCAAACAAACCACCGCTGGTAGCGGTGGTT
TTTTTGTTTGCAAGCAGCAGATTACGCGCAGAAAAAAAGGATCTCAAGAAGATCCTTTGATCTTTTCTAC
GGGGTCTGACGCTCAGTGGAACGAAAACTCACGTTAAGGGATTTTGGTCATGAGATTATCAAAAAGGATC
TTCACCTAGATCCTTTTAAATTAAAAATGAAGTTTTAAATCAATCTAAAGTATATATGAGTAAACTTGGT
CTGACAGTTACCAATGCTTAATCAGTGAGGCACCTATCTCAGCGATCTGTCTATTTCGTTCATCCATAGT
TGCCTGACTCCCCGTCGTGTAGATAACTACGATACGGGAGGGCTTACCATCTGGCCCCAGTGCTGCAATG
ATACCGCGAGACCCACGCTCACCGGCTCCAGATTTATCAGCAATAAACCAGCCAGCCGGAAGGGCCGAGC
GCAGAAGTGGTCCTGCAACTTTATCCGCCTCCATCCAGTCTATTAATTGTTGCCGGGAAGCTAGAGTAAG
TAGTTCGCCAGTTAATAGTTTGCGCAACGTTGTTGCCATTGCTACAGGCATCGTGGTGTCACGCTCGTCG
TTTGGTATGGCTTCATTCAGCTCCGGTTCCCAACGATCAAGGCGAGTTACATGATCCCCCATGTTGTGCA
AAAAAGCGGTTAGCTCCTTCGGTCCTCCGATCGTTGTCAGAAGTAAGTTGGCCGCAGTGTTATCACTCAT
GGTTATGGCAGCACTGCATAATTCTCTTACTGTCATGCCATCCGTAAGATGCTTTTCTGTGACTGGTGAG
TACTCAACCAAGTCATTCTGAGAATAGTGTATGCGGCGACCGAGTTGCTCTTGCCCGGCGTCAATACGGG
ATAATACCGCGCCACATAGCAGAACTTTAAAAGTGCTCATCATTGGAAAACGTTCTTCGGGGCGAAAACT
CTCAAGGATCTTACCGCTGTTGAGATCCAGTTCGATGTAACCCACTCGTGCACCCAACTGATCTTCAGCA
TCTTTTACTTTCACCAGCGTTTCTGGGTGAGCAAAAACAGGAAGGCAAAATGCCGCAAAAAAGGGAATAA
GGGCGACACGGAAATGTTGAATACTCATACTCTTCCTTTTTCAATATTATTGAAGCATTTATCAGGGTTA
TTGTCTCATGAGCGGATACATATTTGAATGTATTTAGAAAAATAAACAAATAGGGGTTCCGCGCACATTT
CCCCGAAAAGTGCCACCTGACGTC
